Addgene plasmid #131642: ERG_pet28a
Purpose: Bacterial expression of ETS gene ERG
Depositing lab: Peter Hollenhorst. Depositing organization: Indiana University, Bloomington. Publication: Comparison of MAPK specificity across the ETS transcription factor family identifies a high-affinity ERK interaction required for ERG function in prostate cells. Selvaraj N, Kedage V, Hollenhorst PC. Cell Commun Signal. 2015 Feb 19;13:12. doi: 10.1186/s12964-015-0089-7. PubMed 25885538.
Backbone
  Vector backbone: pet28a
  Backbone manufacturer: EMD Biosciences
  Backbone size w/o insert (bp): 5369
  Vector type: Bacterial Expression
Growth in bacteria
  Bacterial resistance: Kanamycin, 50 μg/mL
  Growth temperature: 37°C
  Growth strain: DH5alpha
  Copy number: High Copy
Gene/Insert
  Gene/Insert name: ERG
  Species: H. sapiens (human)
  Insert size (bp): 1440
  Entrez Gene: ERG (a.k.a. LMPHM14, erg-3, p55)
  Tag / fusion protein: 6xHis (N terminal on backbone)
  Cloning method: Restriction Enzyme; 5′ cloning site Nhe1 (unknown if destroyed); 3′ cloning site Not1 (unknown if destroyed)
  Sequencing primers: 5′ T7 Fwd
Terms and licenses: Academic/Nonprofit Terms; Industry Terms: Not Available to Industry
Depositor comments: insert equivalent to CDS in NM_182918
How to cite: ERG_pet28a was a gift from Peter Hollenhorst (Addgene plasmid # 131642 ; http://n2t.net/addgene:131642 ; RRID:Addgene_131642)
