[The description below was written by a language model from this plasmid's Addgene catalogue record and pLannotate feature annotations shown in this document.]
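Description:
ERG_pet28a is a bacterial expression plasmid built on the pET28a backbone and carrying the human ETS-family transcription factor ERG. The roughly 1.4 kb insert was cloned between NheI and NotI sites and is noted by the depositor as equivalent to the coding sequence of a RefSeq ERG transcript. The sequenced plasmid is about 6.7 kb. It is selected with kanamycin through the aph(3')-Ia KanR gene and replicates from a ColE1/pBR322-type origin. The backbone also contains rop and the bom mobility region, which in pBR322-derived vectors usually moderate copy number, although the catalogue entry lists the plasmid as high copy. An f1 origin is also present. The annotated tetracycline-resistance fragments and the small predicted E. coli ORF appear to be non-functional pBR322 remnants rather than working markers.

Expression follows the standard pET arrangement. A T7 promoter with an adjacent lac operator, followed by the T7 gene 10 ribosome binding site, drives the ERG open reading frame, and transcription ends at the T7 terminator. The plasmid-borne lacI gene supplies repressor, so transcription stays low until IPTG is added in a host that provides T7 RNA polymerase. ERG is fused at its N terminus to the backbone 6xHis tag, which the annotation picks up as a partial tag match, and a thrombin cleavage site lies between the tag and ERG so the tag can be removed after affinity purification. A second His-tag sequence sits downstream of the insert, but the record does not say whether it is translated; that depends on whether the insert retains its stop codon. The construct is intended for producing recombinant ERG protein in E. coli, and the associated publication concerns MAPK/ERK interactions across the ETS factor family.
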