Features (pLannotate 1.2.2; 21 found; start..end, strand, type, name):
     26..73      -  terminator     T7 terminator: transcription terminator for bacteriophage T7 RNA polymerase
     81..130     -  CDS            SET1 (fragment): solubility-enhancement tag derived from T7 phage gene 10B
    140..157     -  CDS            9xHis (fragment): 9xHis affinity tag
    176..1612    -  CDS            ERG: ERG_HUMAN - Experimental evidence at protein level: Swiss-Prot protein existence level 1. Transcriptional regulator. May participate in transcriptional regulation through the recruitment of SETDB1 histone methyltransferase and subsequent modification of local chromatin structure. From Homo sapiens (Human).
   1625..1642    -  CDS            thrombin site: thrombin recognition and cleavage site
   1653..1669    -  CDS            capTEV™ (fragment): composite tag for in vivo biotinylation, TEV protease cleavage, and 6xHis tagging
   1688..1710    -  RBS            RBS: efficient ribosome binding site from bacteriophage T7 gene 10 (Olins and Rangwala, 1989)
   1725..1749    -  protein_bind   lac operator: The lac repressor binds to the lac operator to inhibit transcription in E. coli. This inhibition can be relieved by adding lactose or isopropyl-β-D-thiogalactopyranoside (IPTG). lac repressor encoded by lacI
   1750..1768    -  promoter       T7 promoter: promoter for bacteriophage T7 RNA polymerase
   1790..2069    +  CDS            TcR (fragment): tetracycline efflux protein; tet; confers resistance to tetracycline
   2077..2154    +  promoter       lacI promoter: lacI
   2155..3237    +  CDS            lacI: lac repressor; lacI; The lac repressor binds to the lac operator to inhibit transcription in E. coli. This inhibition can be relieved by adding lactose or isopropyl-β-D-thiogalactopyranoside (IPTG).
   3250..3271    +  protein_bind   CAP binding site: CAP binding activates transcription in the presence of cAMP. E. coli catabolite activator protein
   3286..3577    +  CDS            TcR (fragment): tetracycline efflux protein; tet; confers resistance to tetracycline
   3649..4029    -  CDS            YPB1_ECOLX: Protein predicted: Swiss-Prot protein existence level 4. From Escherichia coli.
   4046..4237    +  CDS            rop: Rop protein, which maintains plasmids at low copy number; rop
   4339..4478    +  misc_feature   bom: basis of mobility region from pBR322
   4664..5252    -  rep_origin     ori: high-copy-number ColE1/pMB1/pBR322/pUC origin of replication
   5374..6189    +  CDS            KanR: aminoglycoside phosphotransferase; aph(3')-Ia; confers resistance to kanamycin in bacteria or G418 (Geneticin®) in eukaryotes
   6198..6255    -  promoter       AmpR promoter (fragment): bla
   6308..6736    -  rep_origin     f1 ori (sequence partly withheld): f1 bacteriophage origin of replication; arrow indicates direction of (+) strand synthesis
>Addgene plasmid #131642 | ERG_pet28a | addgene full sequence | sequence record 258593 | Addgene NGS Result
ATCCGGATATAGTTCCTCCTTTCAGCAAAAAACCCCTCAAGACCCGTTTAGAGGCCCCAAGGGGTTATGC
TAGTTATTGCTCAGCGGTGGCAGCAGCCAACTCAGCTTCCTTTCGGGCTTTGTTAGCAGCCGGATCTCAG
TGGTGGTGGTGGTGGTGCTCGAGTGCGGCCGCTTAGTAGTAAGTGCCCAGATGAGAAGGCATATGGCTGG
TGGGGAGCCTAGTGTTGGGGTATATACCCCCAGTTGGTGAATTCCAGTATGGGTTTGGGGCAGCAAAAAA
ACTGGAAGATGTCACGGGGAGGGCTGGAGGGTGGGGCGCCACAAAGTTCATCTTCTGTGGGTGGGCGTGA
TAGGAGCCCATGTACGGGAGGTCTGAGGGGTACTTGTACAGAGATGACTCCGGGGGGTGGGGCTGGAGGG
CCTGGGCGATCCCGTGGAAGTCGAACTTGTAGGCGTAGCGCTTCCCATGGACCTTGGTCATGATGTTCTT
GTCATAGTAGTAACGGAGGGCGCGGCTGAGCTTATCGTAGTTCATGTTGGGTTTGCTCTTCCGCTCTCCC
CAGCGCCGGGCCACCTCGTCGGGATCCGTCATCTTGAACTCCCCGTTGGTGCCTTCCCAGGTGATGCAGC
TGGAGTTGGAGCTGTCCGACAGGAGCTCCAGGAGGAACTGCCAAAGCTGGATCTGGCCACTGCCTGGATT
TGCAAGGCGGCTACTTGTTGGTCCAAGAATCTGATAAGGATCTAACTGAGGACGCTGGTCTTCAGTTTTG
GGCACTGTGGAAGGAGATGGTTGAGCAGCTTTCGACTGGGGCGTGGGGTGGCCGTGACCGGTCCAGGCTG
ATCTCCTGGGGGGCTCATATGGTAAATCTGGCCTAGTTGTAATTCTTTGCGTAGCTTCAGGATATACTGA
AGTATTTGGGAAAATAAAAGCTGCACCCCCTGTGTTTCTAGCATGCATTAACCGTGGAGAGTTTTGTAAG
GCTTTATCAACATCATCTGAAGTCAAATGTGGAAGAGGAGTCTCTCTGAGGTAGTGGAGATGTGAGAGAA
GGATGTCGGCGTTGTAGCTGGGGGTGAGCCTCTGGAAGTCGTCCTTGGTCATCTTGCACAGTTCCTTCCC
ATCGATGTTCTGGAATAACAAGATGTTGACGTCTGGAAGGCCATATTCTTTCACCGCCCACTCCAGCCAC
TGCCGCACATGGTCTGTACTCCATAGCGTAGGATCTGCTGGCACGATAACTCTGCGCTCGTTCGTGGTCA
TGTTTGGGGGTGGCATGTGCTTCTCCTCCATGTAGCTGCCGTAGTTCATCCCAACGGTGTCTGGGCTGCC
CACCATCTTCCCGCCTTTGGCCACACTGCATTCATCAGGAGAGTTCCTTGAGCCATTCACCTGGCTAGGG
TTACATTCCATTTTGATGGTGACCCTGGCTGGGGGTTGAGACAGCCAATCCTGCTGAGGGACGCGTGGGC
TCATCTTGGAAGTCTGTCCATAGTCGCTGGAGGAGGACGCGGTCATCTCTGTCTTAGCCAGGTGTGGCGT
TCCGTAGGCACACTCAAACAACGACTGGTCCTCACTCACAACTGATAAGGCTTCCTTAATAGTGCTGGCC
ATGCTAGCCATATGGCTGCCGCGCGGCACCAGGCCGCTGCTGTGATGATGATGATGATGGCTGCTGCCCA
TGGTATATCTCCTTCTTAAAGTTAAACAAAATTATTTCTAGAGGGGAATTGTTATCCGCTCACAATTCCC
CTATAGTGAGTCGTATTAATTTCGCGGGATCGAGATCTCGATCCTCTACGCCGGACGCATCGTGGCCGGC
ATCACCGGCGCCACAGGTGCGGTTGCTGGCGCCTATATCGCCGACATCACCGATGGGGAAGATCGGGCTC
GCCACTTCGGGCTCATGAGCGCTTGTTTCGGCGTGGGTATGGTGGCAGGCCCCGTGGCCGGGGGACTGTT
GGGCGCCATCTCCTTGCATGCACCATTCCTTGCGGCGGCGGTGCTCAACGGCCTCAACCTACTACTGGGC
TGCTTCCTAATGCAGGAGTCGCATAAGGGAGAGCGTCGAGATCCCGGACACCATCGAATGGCGCAAAACC
TTTCGCGGTATGGCATGATAGCGCCCGGAAGAGAGTCAATTCAGGGTGGTGAATGTGAAACCAGTAACGT
TATACGATGTCGCAGAGTATGCCGGTGTCTCTTATCAGACCGTTTCCCGCGTGGTGAACCAGGCCAGCCA
CGTTTCTGCGAAAACGCGGGAAAAAGTGGAAGCGGCGATGGCGGAGCTGAATTACATTCCCAACCGCGTG
GCACAACAACTGGCGGGCAAACAGTCGTTGCTGATTGGCGTTGCCACCTCCAGTCTGGCCCTGCACGCGC
CGTCGCAAATTGTCGCGGCGATTAAATCTCGCGCCGATCAACTGGGTGCCAGCGTGGTGGTGTCGATGGT
AGAACGAAGCGGCGTCGAAGCCTGTAAAGCGGCGGTGCACAATCTTCTCGCGCAACGCGTCAGTGGGCTG
ATCATTAACTATCCGCTGGATGACCAGGATGCCATTGCTGTGGAAGCTGCCTGCACTAATGTTCCGGCGT
TATTTCTTGATGTCTCTGACCAGACACCCATCAACAGTATTATTTTCTCCCATGAAGACGGTACGCGACT
GGGCGTGGAGCATCTGGTCGCATTGGGTCACCAGCAAATCGCGCTGTTAGCGGGCCCATTAAGTTCTGTC
TCGGCGCGTCTGCGTCTGGCTGGCTGGCATAAATATCTCACTCGCAATCAAATTCAGCCGATAGCGGAAC
GGGAAGGCGACTGGAGTGCCATGTCCGGTTTTCAACAAACCATGCAAATGCTGAATGAGGGCATCGTTCC
CACTGCGATGCTGGTTGCCAACGATCAGATGGCGCTGGGCGCAATGCGCGCCATTACCGAGTCCGGGCTG
CGCGTTGGTGCGGATATCTCGGTAGTGGGATACGACGATACCGAAGACAGCTCATGTTATATCCCGCCGT
TAACCACCATCAAACAGGATTTTCGCCTGCTGGGGCAAACCAGCGTGGACCGCTTGCTGCAACTCTCTCA
GGGCCAGGCGGTGAAGGGCAATCAGCTGTTGCCCGTCTCACTGGTGAAAAGAAAAACCACCCTGGCGCCC
AATACGCAAACCGCCTCTCCCCGCGCGTTGGCCGATTCATTAATGCAGCTGGCACGACAGGTTTCCCGAC
TGGAAAGCGGGCAGTGAGCGCAACGCAATTAATGTAAGTTAGCTCACTCATTAGGCACCGGGATCTCGAC
CGATGCCCTTGAGAGCCTTCAACCCAGTCAGCTCCTTCCGGTGGGCGCGGGGCATGACTATCGTCGCCGC
ACTTATGACTGTCTTCTTTATCATGCAACTCGTAGGACAGGTGCCGGCAGCGCTCTGGGTCATTTTCGGC
GAGGACCGCTTTCGCTGGAGCGCGACGATGATCGGCCTGTCGCTTGCGGTATTCGGAATCTTGCACGCCC
TCGCTCAAGCCTTCGTCACTGGTCCCGCCACCAAACGTTTCGGCGAGAAGCAGGCCATTATCGCCGGCAT
GGCGGCCCCACGGGTGCGCATGATCGTGCTCCTGTCGTTGAGGACCCGGCTAGGCTGGCGGGGTTGCCTT
ACTGGTTAGCAGAATGAATCACCGATACGCGAGCGAACGTGAAGCGACTGCTGCTGCAAAACGTCTGCGA
CCTGAGCAACAACATGAATGGTCTTCGGTTTCCGTGTTTCGTAAAGTCTGGAAACGCGGAAGTCAGCGCC
CTGCACCATTATGTTCCGGATCTGCATCGCAGGATGCTGCTGGCTACCCTGTGGAACACCTACATCTGTA
TTAACGAAGCGCTGGCATTGACCCTGAGTGATTTTTCTCTGGTCCCGCCGCATCCATACCGCCAGTTGTT
TACCCTCACAACGTTCCAGTAACCGGGCATGTTCATCATCAGTAACCCGTATCGTGAGCATCCTCTCTCG
TTTCATCGGTATCATTACCCCCATGAACAGAAATCCCCCTTACACGGAGGCATCAGTGACCAAACAGGAA
AAAACCGCCCTTAACATGGCCCGCTTTATCAGAAGCCAGACATTAACGCTTCTGGAGAAACTCAACGAGC
TGGACGCGGATGAACAGGCAGACATCTGTGAATCGCTTCACGACCACGCTGATGAGCTTTACCGCAGCTG
CCTCGCGCGTTTCGGTGATGACGGTGAAAACCTCTGACACATGCAGCTCCCGGAGACGGTCACAGCTTGT
CTGTAAGCGGATGCCGGGAGCAGACAAGCCCGTCAGGGCGCGTCAGCGGGTGTTGGCGGGTGTCGGGGCG
CAGCCATGACCCAGTCACGTAGCGATAGCGGAGTGTATACTGGCTTAACTATGCGGCATCAGAGCAGATT
GTACTGAGAGTGCACCATTGCGGTGTGAAATACCGCACAGATGCGTAAGGAGAAAATACCGCATCAGGCG
CTCTTCCGCTTCCTCGCTCACTGACTCGCTGCGCTCGGTCGTTCGGCTGCGGCGAGCGGTATCAGCTCAC
TCAAAGGCGGTAATACGGTTATCCACAGAATCAGGGGATAACGCAGGAAAGAACATGTGAGCAAAAGGCC
AGCAAAAGGCCAGGAACCGTAAAAAGGCCGCGTTGCTGGCGTTTTTCCATAGGCTCCGCCCCCCTGACGA
GCATCACAAAAATCGACGCTCAAGTCAGAGGTGGCGAAACCCGACAGGACTATAAAGATACCAGGCGTTT
CCCCCTGGAAGCTCCCTCGTGCGCTCTCCTGTTCCGACCCTGCCGCTTACCGGATACCTGTCCGCCTTTC
TCCCTTCGGGAAGCGTGGCGCTTTCTCATAGCTCACGCTGTAGGTATCTCAGTTCGGTGTAGGTCGTTCG
CTCCAAGCTGGGCTGTGTGCACGAACCCCCCGTTCAGCCCGACCGCTGCGCCTTATCCGGTAACTATCGT
CTTGAGTCCAACCCGGTAAGACACGACTTATCGCCACTGGCAGCAGCCACTGGTAACAGGATTAGCAGAG
CGAGGTATGTAGGCGGTGCTACAGAGTTCTTGAAGTGGTGGCCTAACTACGGCTACACTAGAAGGACAGT
ATTTGGTATCTGCGCTCTGCTGAAGCCAGTTACCTTCGGAAAAAGAGTTGGTAGCTCTTGATCCGGCAAA
CAAACCACCGCTGGTAGCGGTGGTTTTTTTGTTTGCAAGCAGCAGATTACGCGCAGAAAAAAAGGATCTC
AAGAAGATCCTTTGATCTTTTCTACGGGGTCTGACGCTCAGTGGAACGAAAACTCACGTTAAGGGATTTT
GGTCATGAACAATAAAACTGTCTGCTTACATAAACAGTAATACAAGGGGTGTTATGAGCCATATTCAACG
GGAAACGTCTTGCTCTAGGCCGCGATTAAATTCCAACATGGATGCTGATTTATATGGGTATAAATGGGCT
CGCGATAATGTCGGGCAATCAGGTGCGACAATCTATCGATTGTATGGGAAGCCCGATGCGCCAGAGTTGT
TTCTGAAACATGGCAAAGGTAGCGTTGCCAATGATGTTACAGATGAGATGGTCAGACTAAACTGGCTGAC
GGAATTTATGCCTCTTCCGACCATCAAGCATTTTATCCGTACTCCTGATGATGCATGGTTACTCACCACT
GCGATCCCCGGGAAAACAGCATTCCAGGTATTAGAAGAATATCCTGATTCAGGTGAAAATATTGTTGATG
CGCTGGCAGTGTTCCTGCGCCGGTTGCATTCGATTCCTGTTTGTAATTGTCCTTTTAACAGCGATCGCGT
ATTTCGTCTCGCTCAGGCGCAATCACGAATGAATAACGGTTTGGTTGATGCGAGTGATTTTGATGACGAG
CGTAATGGCTGGCCTGTTGAACAAGTCTGGAAAGAAATGCATAAACTTTTGCCATTCTCACCGGATTCAG
TCGTCACTCATGGTGATTTCTCACTTGATAACCTTATTTTTGACGAGGGGAAATTAATAGGTTGTATTGA
TGTTGGACGAGTCGGAATCGCAGACCGATACCAGGATCTTGCCATCCTATGGAACTGCCTCGGTGAGTTT
TCTCCTTCATTACAGAAACGGCTTTTTCAAAAATATGGTATTGATAATCCTGATATGAATAAATTGCAGT
TTCATTTGATGCTCGATGAGTTTTTCTAAGAATTAATTCATGAGCGGATACATATTTGAATGTATTTAGA
AAAATAAACAAATAGGGGTTCCGCGCACATTTCCCCGAAAAGTGCCACCTAAATTGTAAGCGTTAATATT
TTGTTAAAATTCGCGTTAAATTTTTGTTAAATCAGCTCATTTTTTAACCAATAGGCCGAAATCGGCAAAA
TCCCTTATAAATCAAAAGAATAGACCGAGATAGGGT
[37 nt withheld, positions 6407-6443]
AAAGAACGTGGACTCCAACGTCAAAGG
[49 nt withheld, positions 6471-6519]
T
[91 nt withheld, positions 6521-6611]
G
[124 nt withheld, positions 6613-6736]
CCCATTCGCCA
